>Addgene plasmid #75221 | pOIMars1CyN | depositor full sequence | sequence record 145890 | Plasmid
TAGTTATTAATAGTAATCAATTACGGGGTCATTAGTTCATAGCCCATATATGGAGTTCCGCGTTACATAA
CTTACGGTAAATGGCCCGCCTGGCTGACCGCCCAACGACCCCCGCCCATTGACGTCAATAATGACGTATG
TTCCCATAGTAACGCCAATAGGGACTTTCCATTGACGTCAATGGGTGGAGTATTTACGGTAAACTGCCCA
CTTGGCAGTACATCAAGTGTATCATATGCCAAGTACGCCCCCTATTGACGTCAATGACGGTAAATGGCCC
GCCTGGCATTATGCCCAGTACATGACCTTATGGGACTTTCCTACTTGGCAGTACATCTACGTATTAGTCA
TCGCTATTACCATGGTGATGCGGTTTTGGCAGTACATCAATGGGCGTGGATAGCGGTTTGACTCACGGGG
ATTTCCAAGTCTCCACCCCATTGACGTCAATGGGAGTTTGTTTTGGCACCAAAATCAACGGGACTTTCCA
AAATGTCGTAACAACTCCGCCCCATTGACGCAAATGGGCGGTAGGCGTGTACGGTGGGAGGTCTATATAA
GCAGAGCTGGTTTAGTGAACCGTCAGATCCGCTAGCGCTACCGGTCGCCACCATGGAGACAGACACACTC
CTGCTATGGGTACTGCTGCTCTGGGTTCCAGGTTCCACTGGTGACTATCCATATGATGTTCCAGATTATG
CTTCTAGCTCTTACGAATTAACACAACCTCCATCTGTTTCTGTTTCTCCAGGTCAAACTGCTAGAATTAC
TTGTTCTGGTGATGCTTTGCCAAAACAATACACTTACTGGTATCAACAAAAAGCTGGTCAAGCTCCAGTT
TTGGTTATTTATAAAGATACTGAAAGACCATCTGGTATTCCAGAAAGATTCTCAGGTACTTCTTCTGGTA
CTACTGCTACTTTGACTATTTCTGGTGTTCAAGCTGAAGATGAAGCTGATTATTATTGTCAATCTGCTGA
TTCTTCTGGTTCTCATGTATTTTTCGGTGGTGGTACTAAAGTTACTGTTTTGTCTGGTGGAGGAGGCCCA
GGTGGCGGTTCAGGTGGAGGTTCTGGCGGAGGTTCTGGTGGAGGTTCCTATGAGTTGACTCAGCCACCCT
CGGTGTCAGTGTCCCCAGGACAGACGGCCAGGATCACCTGCTCTGGAGATGCATTGCCAAAGCAATATAC
TTATTGGTACCAGCAGAAGGCAGGCCAGGCCCCTGTCTTGGTGATATATAAAGACACTGAGAGGCCCTCA
GGGATCCCTGAGCGATTCTCTGGTACCAGTTCAGGGACAACAGCCACATTGACCATCAGTGGAGTCCAGG
CAGAAGACGAGGCTGACTATTACTGTCAATCAGCAGACAGCAGTGGTTCCCACGTTTTCTTCGGCGGAGG
GACCAAGGTGACCGTACTATCCGGAGGCGGTGGGAAGAAGTTCCCCCCAGAAGACCCTCCTGATAGCAAG
AACACACTTGTGCTCTTTGGGGCAGGATTCGGCGCAGTAATAACAGTCGTCGTCATCGTTGTCATCATCA
AATGCTTCTGTAAGCACAGAAGCTGTTTCAGAAGAAATGAGGCAAGCAGAGAAACAAACAACAGCCTTAC
CTTCGGGCCTGAAGAAGCATTAGCTGAACAGACCGTCTTCCTTACTAGTTAATAGCCCGGGATCCACCGG
ATCTAGATAACTGATCATAATCAGCCATACCACATTTGTAGAGGTTTTACTTGCTTTAAAAAACCTCCCA
CACCTCCCCCTGAACCTGAAACATAAAATGAATGCAATTGTTGTTGTTAACTTGTTTATTGCAGCTTATA
ATGGTTACAAATAAAGCAATAGCATCACAAATTTCACAAATAAAGCATTTTTTTCACTGCATTCTAGTTG
TGGTTTGTCCAAACTCATCAATGTATCTTAACGCGTAAATTGTAAGCGTTAATATTTTGTTAAAATTCGC
GTTAAATTTTTGTTAAATCAGCTCATTTTTTAACCAATAGGCCGAAATCGGCAAAATCCCTTATAAATCA
AAAGAATAGACCGAGATAGGGT
[37 nt withheld, positions 2053-2089]
AAAGAACGTGGACTCCAACGTCAAAGG
[49 nt withheld, positions 2117-2165]
T
[91 nt withheld, positions 2167-2257]
G
[124 nt withheld, positions 2259-2382]
CAGGTGGCACTTTTCGGGGAAATGTGCGCGGAACCCCTATTTGTTTATTTTTCTAAATACATTCAAATAT
GTATCCGCTCATGAGACAATAACCCTGATAAATGCTTCAATAATATTGAAAAAGGAAGAGTCCTGAGGCG
GAAAGAACCAGCTGTGGAATGTGTGTCAGTTAGGGTGTGGAAAGTCCCCAGGCTCCCCAGCAGGCAGAAG
TATGCAAAGCATGCATCTCAATTAGTCAGCAACCAGGTGTGGAAAGTCCCCAGGCTCCCCAGCAGGCAGA
AGTATGCAAAGCATGCATCTCAATTAGTCAGCAACCATAGTCCCGCCCCTAACTCCGCCCATCCCGCCCC
TAACTCCGCCCAGTTCCGCCCATTCTCCGCCCCATGGCTGACTAATTTTTTTTATTTATGCAGAGGCCGA
GGCCGCCTCGGCCTCTGAGCTATTCCAGAAGTAGTGAGGAGGCTTTTTTGGAGGCCTAGGCTTTTGCAAA
GATCGATCAAGAGACAGGATGAGGATCGTTTCGCATGATTGAACAAGATGGATTGCACGCAGGTTCTCCG
GCCGCTTGGGTGGAGAGGCTATTCGGCTATGACTGGGCACAACAGACAATCGGCTGCTCTGATGCCGCCG
TGTTCCGGCTGTCAGCGCAGGGGCGCCCGGTTCTTTTTGTCAAGACCGACCTGTCCGGTGCCCTGAATGA
ACTGCAAGACGAGGCAGCGCGGCTATCGTGGCTGGCCACGACGGGCGTTCCTTGCGCAGCTGTGCTCGAC
GTTGTCACTGAAGCGGGAAGGGACTGGCTGCTATTGGGCGAAGTGCCGGGGCAGGATCTCCTGTCATCTC
ACCTTGCTCCTGCCGAGAAAGTATCCATCATGGCTGATGCAATGCGGCGGCTGCATACGCTTGATCCGGC
TACCTGCCCATTCGACCACCAAGCGAAACATCGCATCGAGCGAGCACGTACTCGGATGGAAGCCGGTCTT
GTCGATCAGGATGATCTGGACGAAGAGCATCAGGGGCTCGCGCCAGCCGAACTGTTCGCCAGGCTCAAGG
CGAGCATGCCCGACGGCGAGGATCTCGTCGTGACCCATGGCGATGCCTGCTTGCCGAATATCATGGTGGA
AAATGGCCGCTTTTCTGGATTCATCGACTGTGGCCGGCTGGGTGTGGCGGACCGCTATCAGGACATAGCG
TTGGCTACCCGTGATATTGCTGAAGAGCTTGGCGGCGAATGGGCTGACCGCTTCCTCGTGCTTTACGGTA
TCGCCGCTCCCGATTCGCAGCGCATCGCCTTCTATCGCCTTCTTGACGAGTTCTTCTGAGCGGGACTCTG
GGGTTCGAAATGACCGACCAAGCGACGCCCAACCTGCCATCACGAGATTTCGATTCCACCGCCGCCTTCT
ATGAAAGGTTGGGCTTCGGAATCGTTTTCCGGGACGCCGGCTGGATGATCCTCCAGCGCGGGGATCTCAT
GCTGGAGTTCTTCGCCCACCCTAGGGGGAGGCTAACTGAAACACGGAAGGAGACAATACCGGAAGGAACC
CGCGCTATGACGGCAATAAAAAGACAGAATAAAACGCACGGTGTTGGGTCGTTTGTTCATAAACGCGGGG
TTCGGTCCCAGGGCTGGCACTCTGTCGATACCCCACCGAGACCCCATTGGGGCCAATACGCCCGCGTTTC
TTCCTTTTCCCCACCCCACCCCCCAAGTTCGGGTGAAGGCCCAGGGCTCGCAGCCAACGTCGGGGCGGCA
GGCCCTGCCATAGCCTCAGGTTACTCATATATACTTTAGATTGATTTAAAACTTCATTTTTAATTTAAAA
GGATCTAGGTGAAGATCCTTTTTGATAATCTCATGACCAAAATCCCTTAACGTGAGTTTTCGTTCCACTG
AGCGTCAGACCCCGTAGAAAAGATCAAAGGATCTTCTTGAGATCCTTTTTTTCTGCGCGTAATCTGCTGC
TTGCAAACAAAAAAACCACCGCTACCAGCGGTGGTTTGTTTGCCGGATCAAGAGCTACCAACTCTTTTTC
CGAAGGTAACTGGCTTCAGCAGAGCGCAGATACCAAATACTGTCCTTCTAGTGTAGCCGTAGTTAGGCCA
CCACTTCAAGAACTCTGTAGCACCGCCTACATACCTCGCTCTGCTAATCCTGTTACCAGTGGCTGCTGCC
AGTGGCGATAAGTCGTGTCTTACCGGGTTGGACTCAAGACGATAGTTACCGGATAAGGCGCAGCGGTCGG
GCTGAACGGGGGGTTCGTGCACACAGCCCAGCTTGGAGCGAACGACCTACACCGAACTGAGATACCTACA
GCGTGAGCTATGAGAAAGCGCCACGCTTCCCGAAGGGAGAAAGGCGGACAGGTATCCGGTAAGCGGCAGG
GTCGGAACAGGAGAGCGCACGAGGGAGCTTCCAGGGGGAAACGCCTGGTATCTTTATAGTCCTGTCGGGT
TTCGCCACCTCTGACTTGAGCGTCGATTTTTGTGATGCTCGTCAGGGGGGCGGAGCCTATGGAAAAACGC
CAGCAACGCGGCCTTTTTACGGTTCCTGGCCTTTTGCTGGCCTTTTGCTCACATGTTCTTTCCTGCGTTA
TCCCCTGATTCTGTGGATAACCGTATTACCGCCATGCAT
Features (pLannotate 1.2.2; 18 found; start..end, strand, type, name):
     61..364     +  enhancer       CMV enhancer: human cytomegalovirus immediate early enhancer
    365..568     +  promoter       CMV promoter: human cytomegalovirus (CMV) immediate early promoter
    613..675     +  sig_peptide    Igκ leader: leader sequence from mouse immunoglobulin κ light chain
    675..698     +  CDS            3xHA (fragment): three tandem HA epitope tags
    706..987     +  CDS            IGLV3-25 (fragment): LV325_HUMAN - Experimental evidence at protein level: Swiss-Prot protein existence level 1. V region of the variable domain of immunoglobulin light chains that participates in the antigen recognition (PubMed:24600447). Immunoglobulins, also known as antibodies, are membrane-bound or secreted glycoproteins produced by B lymphocytes. In the recognition phase of humoral immunity, the membrane-bound immunoglobulins serve as receptors which, upon binding of a specific antigen, trigger the clonal expansion and differentiation of B lymphocytes into immunoglobulins- secreting plasma cells. Secreted im
   1062..1079    +  CDS            Twin-Strep-tag (fragment): two Strep-Tag®II moieties connected by a linker for enhanced binding to Strep-Tactin®, an engineered form of streptavidin (Schmidt et al., 2013)
   1096..1374    +  CDS            IGLV3-25 (fragment): LV325_HUMAN - Experimental evidence at protein level: Swiss-Prot protein existence level 1. V region of the variable domain of immunoglobulin light chains that participates in the antigen recognition (PubMed:24600447). Immunoglobulins, also known as antibodies, are membrane-bound or secreted glycoproteins produced by B lymphocytes. In the recognition phase of humoral immunity, the membrane-bound immunoglobulins serve as receptors which, upon binding of a specific antigen, trigger the clonal expansion and differentiation of B lymphocytes into immunoglobulins- secreting plasma cells. Secreted im
   1444..1653    +  CDS            Cd80 (fragment): CD80_MOUSE - Also known as B7. Experimental evidence at protein level: Swiss-Prot protein existence level 1. Involved in the costimulatory signal essential for T lymphocytes activation. T-cell proliferation and cytokine production is induced by the binding of CD28 or CTLA-4 to this receptor. From Mus musculus (Mouse).
   1692..1776    +  CDS            large T antigen (fragment): large T antigen from SV40 (simian virus 40)
   1799..1920    +  polyA_signal   SV40 poly(A) signal: SV40 polyadenylation signal
   1954..2382    -  rep_origin     f1 ori (sequence partly withheld): f1 bacteriophage origin of replication; arrow indicates direction of (+) strand synthesis
   2409..2513    +  promoter       AmpR promoter: bla
   2515..2872    +  promoter       SV40 promoter: SV40 enhancer and early promoter
   2907..3701    +  CDS            NeoR/KanR: aminoglycoside phosphotransferase from Tn5; aph(3')-II (or nptII); confers resistance to neomycin, kanamycin, and G418 (Geneticin®)
   3722..3874    +  CDS            ble (fragment): BLE_KLEPN - Experimental evidence at protein level: Swiss-Prot protein existence level 1. Binding protein with a strong affinity to the bleomycin family of antibiotics. Binds to CL990; an antimitotic-antibiotic compound. From Klebsiella pneumoniae.
   3933..3980    +  polyA_signal   HSV TK poly(A) signal: herpes simplex virus thymidine kinase polyadenylation signal (Cole and Stacy, 1985)
   4071..4087    -  polyA_signal   bGH poly(A) signal (fragment): bovine growth hormone polyadenylation signal
   4309..4897    +  rep_origin     ori: high-copy-number ColE1/pMB1/pBR322/pUC origin of replication
