[The description below was written by a language model from this plasmid's Addgene catalogue record and pLannotate feature annotations shown in this document.]
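Description:
pOIMars1CyN is a 5,011 bp mammalian expression plasmid built on the Clontech pEGFP backbone, designed to display the fluorogen activating protein (FAP) Mars1Cy on the surface of mammalian cells. It replicates in E. coli at high copy from a ColE1/pUC-type origin and also carries an f1 phage origin. A single Tn5 NeoR/KanR (aminoglycoside phosphotransferase) gene serves both hosts. The bacterial bla promoter drives it for kanamycin selection, and the SV40 enhancer/early promoter, with the HSV TK polyadenylation signal, drives it for G418 selection of stably transfected mammalian cells.

The 1,053 bp synthetic insert, cloned between NheI and XmaI, is transcribed from the human CMV immediate early enhancer/promoter and terminated by the SV40 poly(A) signal. It encodes a fusion that begins with the mouse Igκ light chain leader, which directs the protein into the secretory pathway, followed by an N-terminal HA epitope for antibody detection. Next comes the Mars1Cy module, alternatively named dL9.5. The feature table annotates it as two tandem segments resembling the human lambda light chain variable region IGLV3-25, joined by a short linker. This fits a tandem dimer of light chain variable domains. The short annotation hits within and after the fusion (Twin-Strep-tag, SV40 large T antigen, ble and bGH poly(A) fragments) are probably incidental partial matches or backbone remnants rather than functional parts. The C-terminal portion consists of residues 237–306 of mouse CD80, presumably supplying the membrane anchor that holds the FAP on the extracellular face of the plasma membrane.

FAPs bind otherwise dim fluorogenic dyes and activate their fluorescence, so cells expressing this construct can be labelled by adding the cognate fluorogen. The associated work describes such fluoromodules as reporter/probe pairs for in vivo fluorescence imaging.
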