Addgene plasmid #75221: pOIMars1CyN
Purpose: Mammalian cell surface expression of fluorogen activating protein Mars1Cy
Depositing lab: Alan Waggoner. Depositing organization: Carnegie Mellon University. Publication: Fluoromodule-based reporter/probes designed for in vivo fluorescence imaging. Zhang M, Chakraborty SK, Sampath P, Rojas JJ, Hou W, Saurabh S, Thorne SH, Bruchez MP, Waggoner AS. J Clin Invest. 2015 Oct 1;125(10):3915-27. doi: 10.1172/JCI81086. Epub 2015 Sep 8. PubMed 26348895.
Backbone
  Vector backbone: pEGFP
  Backbone manufacturer: Clontech
  Backbone size w/o insert (bp): 3958
  Total vector size (bp): 5011
  Vector type: Mammalian Expression
  Selectable markers: Neomycin (select with G418)
Growth in bacteria
  Bacterial resistance: Kanamycin, 50 μg/mL
  Growth temperature: 37°C
  Growth strain: DH5alpha
  Copy number: High Copy
Gene/Insert
  Gene/Insert name: ss-HA-Mars1Cy-CD80(237-306) (alt name: ss-HA-dL9.5-CD80(237-306))
  Species: Synthetic
  Insert size (bp): 1053
  Promoter: CMV
  Tag / fusion protein: HA epitope (N terminal on insert)
  Cloning method: Restriction Enzyme; 5′ cloning site NheI (not destroyed); 3′ cloning site XmaI (not destroyed)
  Sequencing primers: 5′ cgcaaatgggcggtaggcgtg; 3′ ctctacaaatgtggtatggctg
Terms and licenses: Academic/Nonprofit Terms; Industry Terms: Not Available to Industry
How to cite: pOIMars1CyN was a gift from Alan Waggoner (Addgene plasmid # 75221 ; http://n2t.net/addgene:75221 ; RRID:Addgene_75221)
