>Addgene plasmid #75221 | pOIMars1CyN | addgene partial sequence | sequence record 148384 | CMV-F 5'-CGCAAATGGGCGGTAGGCGTG-3'
GCAGAGCTGGTTTAGTGAACCGTCAGATCCGCTAGCGCTACCGGTCGCCACCATGGAGACAGACACACTC
CTGCTATGGGTACTGCTGCTCTGGGTTCCAGGTTCCACTGGTGACTATCCATATGATGTTCCAGATTATG
CTTCTAGCTCTTACGAATTAACACAACCTCCATCTGTTTCTGTTTCTCCAGGTCAAACTGCTAGAATTAC
TTGTTCTGGTGATGCTTTGCCAAAACAATACACTTACTGGTATCAACAAAAAGCTGGTCAAGCTCCAGTT
TTGGTTATTTATAAAGATACTGAAAGACCATCTGGTATTCCAGAAAGATTCTCAGGTACTTCTTCTGGTA
CTACTGCTACTTTGACTATTTCTGGTGTTCAAGCTGAAGATGAAGCTGATTATTATTGTCAATCTGCTGA
TTCTTCTGGTTCTCATGTATTTTTCGGTGGTGGTACTAAAGTTACTGTTTTGTCTGGTGGAGGAGGCCCA
GGTGGCGGTTCAGGTGGAGGTTCTGGCGGAGGTTCTGGTGGAGGTTCCTATGAGTTGACTCAGCCACCCT
CGGTGTCAGTGTCCCCAGGACAGACGGCCAGGATCACCTGCTCTGGAGATGCATTGCCAAAGCAATATAC
TTATTGGTACCAGCAGAAGGCAGGCCAGGCCCCTGTCTTGGTGATATATAAAGACACTGAGAGGCCCTCA
GGGATCCCTGAGCGATTCTCTGGTACCAGTTCAGGGACAACAGCCACATTGACCATCAGTGGAGTCCAGG
CAGAAGACGAGGCTGACTATTACTGTCAATCAGCAGACAGCAGTGGTTCCCACGTTTTCTTCGGCGGAGG
GACCAAGGTGACCGTACTATCCGGAGGCGGTGGGAAGAAGTTCCCCCCAGAAGACCCTCCTGATAGCAAG
AACACACTTGTGCTCTTTGGGGCAGGATTCGGCGCAGTAATAACAGTCGTCGTCATCGTTGTCATCATCA
AATGCTTC
