>Addgene plasmid #75221 | pOIMars1CyN | addgene partial sequence | sequence record 148393 | SV40pA-R 5'-GAAATTTGTGATGCTATTGC-3'
GCTGCAATAAACAAGTTAACAACAACAATTGCATTCATTTTATGTTTCAGGTTCAGGGGGAGGTGTGGGA
GGTTTTTTAAAGCAAGTAAAACCTCTACAAATGTGGTATGGCTGATTATGATCAGTTATCTAGATCCGGT
GGATCCCGGGCTATTAACTAGTAAGGAAGACGGTCTGTTCAGCTAATGCTTCTTCAGGCCCGAAGGTAAG
GCTGTTGTTTGTTTCTCTGCTTGCCTCATTTCTTCTGAAACAGCTTCTGTGCTTACAGAAGCATTTGATG
ATGACAACGATGACGACGACTGTTATTACTGCGCCGAATCCTGCCCCAAAGAGCACAAGTGTGTTCTTGC
TATCAGGAGGGTCTTCTGGGGGGAACTTCTTCCCACCGCCTCCGGATAGTACGGTCACCTTGGTCCCTCC
GCCGAAGAAAACGTGGGAACCACTGCTGTCTGCTGATTGACAGTAATAGTCAGCCTCGTCTTCTGCCTGG
ACTCCACTGATGGTCAATGTGGCTGTTGTCCCTGAACTGGTACCAGAGAATCGCTCAGGGATCCCTGAGG
GCCTCTCAGTGTCTTTATATATCACCAAGACAGGGGCCTGGCCTGCCTTCTGCTGGTACCAATAAGTATA
TTGCTTTGGCAATGCATCTCCAGAGCAGGTGATCCTGGCCGTCTGTCCTGGGGACACTGACACCGAGGGT
GGCTGAGTCAACTCATAGGAACCTCCACCAGAACCTCCGCCAGAACCTCCACCTGAACCGCCACCTGGGC
CTCCTCCACCAGACAAAACAGTAACTTTAGTACCACCACCGAAAAATACATGAGAACCAGAAGAATCAGC
AGATTGACAATAATAATCAGCTTCATCTTCAGCTTGAACACCAGAAATAGTCAAAGTAGCAGTAGTACCA
GAAGAAGTACCTGAGAATCTTTCTGGAATACCAGATGGTCTTTCAGTATCTTTATAAATAACCAAAACTG
GAGCTTGACCAGCTTTTTGTTGATACCAGTAAGTGTATTGTTTTGGCAAAGCATCACCAGAACAAGTAAT
TCTN
